Addgene plasmid #26182: pMLLCK-J72037
Depositing lab: Christopher Anderson. Depositing organization: University of California, Berkeley.
Backbone
  Vector backbone: pMLL-CK
  Backbone size w/o insert (bp): 2852
  Vector type: Synthetic Biology ; 2ab assembly vector
Growth in bacteria
  Bacterial resistance: Chloramphenicol and Kanamycin, 25 & 50 μg/mL
  Growth temperature: 37°C
  Growth strain: Unknown
  Growth instructions: Provided in a pir+ strain. Grow at 37C
  Copy number: Low Copy
Gene/Insert
  Gene/Insert name: Med7 aa102-205 for N-terminal tagging (alt names: Bmll5; nMED7; J72037)
  Insert size (bp): 324
  Cloning method: Restriction Enzyme; 5′ cloning site BglII (not destroyed); 3′ cloning site BamHI (not destroyed)
  Sequencing primers: 5′ gtatcacgaggcagaatttcag
Terms and licenses: Academic/Nonprofit Terms; Industry Terms: Not Available to Industry
Depositor comments: Note that this plasmid must be grown in both Chloramphenicol and Kanamycin
How to cite: pMLLCK-J72037 was a gift from Christopher Anderson (Addgene plasmid # 26182 ; http://n2t.net/addgene:26182 ; RRID:Addgene_26182)
