[The description below was written by a language model from this plasmid's Addgene catalogue record and pLannotate feature annotations shown in this document.]
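Description:
pMLLCK-J72037 is a small bacterial part-carrying plasmid built on the pMLL-CK backbone, catalogued as a synthetic biology vector for the "2ab" assembly scheme. It replicates from the R6K γ origin, which depends on the pi initiator protein, so it can only be maintained in pir+ E. coli hosts, and the record lists it as low copy. The backbone carries two adjacent selection markers: a kanamycin resistance gene (aminoglycoside phosphotransferase) and a chloramphenicol acetyltransferase gene driven by its native cat promoter and followed by the lambda t0 terminator. The depositor stresses that both antibiotics must be used together. That requirement fits an assembly strategy in which paired markers are used to select the desired products, though the record does not spell out the mechanics.

The insert is a 324 bp fragment encoding residues 102–205 of Med7, which the annotation matches to the yeast Mediator complex subunit MED7, a component of the coactivator that bridges gene-specific regulators to RNA polymerase II. The part is described as formatted for N-terminal tagging and is flanked by BglII and BamHI sites that are both retained. These enzymes leave compatible ends, allowing idempotent in-frame joining to other parts. No promoter for expressing the fragment is annotated, so the plasmid appears to serve as a storage and assembly donor rather than an expression construct. Gateway-type attB1 and attB2 sites and a partial bacterial terminator also flank the part region. The record does not state the intended downstream use of the Med7 domain. The annotated sequence (2,970 nt) is somewhat shorter than the sum of the listed backbone and insert sizes.
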