Features (pLannotate 1.2.2; 9 found; start..end, strand, type, name):
      9..320     +  CDS            MED7 (fragment): MED7_YEAST - Experimental evidence at protein level: Swiss-Prot protein existence level 1. Component of the Mediator complex, a coactivator involved in the regulated transcription of nearly all RNA polymerase II-dependent genes. Mediator functions as a bridge to convey information from gene- specific regulatory proteins to the basal RNA polymerase II transcription machinery. The Mediator complex, having a compact conformation in its free form, is recruited to promoters by direct interactions with regulatory proteins and serves for the assembly of a functional preinitiation complex with RNA pol
    429..453     -  protein_bind   attB2: mutant version of attB; recombination site for the Gateway® BP reaction BP Clonase™
    614..1429    +  CDS            KanR: aminoglycoside phosphotransferase; aph(3')-Ia; confers resistance to kanamycin in bacteria or G418 (Geneticin®) in eukaryotes
   1541..1638    +  promoter       cat promoter: promoter of the E. coli cat gene encoding chloramphenicol acetyltransferase
   1639..2295    +  CDS            cat: CAT_ECOLX - Experimental evidence at protein level: Swiss-Prot protein existence level 1. This enzyme is an effector of chloramphenicol resistance in bacteria. From Escherichia coli. This protein is used as a marker in many commonly used cloning vectors, such as pACYC184.
   2319..2413    +  terminator     lambda t0 terminator: transcription terminator from phage lambda
   2449..2805    +  rep_origin     R6K γ ori: γ replication origin from E. coli plasmid R6K; requires the R6K initiator protein pi for replication
   2867..2891    +  protein_bind   attB1: mutant version of attB; recombination site for the Gateway® BP reaction BP Clonase™
   2915..2952    -  terminator     bacterial terminator (fragment): putative bacterial transcription terminator
>Addgene plasmid #26182 | pMLLCK-J72037 | depositor full sequence | sequence record 12303 | Author sequence
GATCTATGAAAAAATCTACCGAAAACGAATCTACCAACTACCAGTACAAAATCCAGGAACTGCGTAAACT
GCTGAAATCTCTGCTGCTGAACTACCTGGAACTGATCGGTGTTCTGTCTATCAACCCGGACATGTACGAA
CGTAAAGTTGAAAACATCCGTACCATCCTGGTTAACATCCACCACCTGCTGAACGAATACCGTCCGCACC
AGTCTCGTGAATCTCTGATCATGCTGCTGGAAGAACAGCTGGAATACAAACGTGGTGAAATCCGTGAAAT
CGAACAGGTTTGCAAACAGGTTCACGACAAACTGACCTCTTAAGGATCCTAACTCGCTCCTCAGGCTTCC
TCGCTCACTGACTCGCTGCGCTCGGTCGTTCGGCTGCGGCGAGCGGTATCAGCTCACTCAAAGGCGGTAA
TCAATTCGACCCAGCTTTCTTGTACAAAGTGGTTGATCGGATCTGCTGATCCTTCAACTCAGCAAAAGTT
CGATTTATTCAACAAAGCCACGTTGTGTCTCAAAATCTCTGATGTTACATTGCACAAGATAAAAATATAT
CATCATGAACAATAAAACTGTCTGCTTACATAAACAGTAATACAAGGGGTGTTATGAGCCATATTCAACG
GGAAACGTCTTGCTCCAGGCCGCGATTAAATTCCAACATGGATGCTGATTTATATGGGTATAAATGGGCT
CGCGATAATGTCGGGCAATCAGGTGCGACAATCTATCGATTGTATGGGAAGCCCGATGCGCCAGAGTTGT
TTCTGAAACATGGCAAAGGTAGCGTTGCCAATGATGTTACAGATGAGATGGTCAGACTAAACTGGCTGAC
GGAATTTATGCCTCTTCCGACCATCAAGCATTTTATCCGTACTCCTGATGATGCATGGTTACTCACCACT
GCGATCCCCGGGAAAACAGCATTCCAGGTATTAGAAGAATATCCTGATTCAGGTGAAAATATTGTTGATG
CGCTGGCAGTGTTCCTGCGCCGGTTGCATTCGATTCCTGTTTGTAATTGTCCTTTTAACAGCGATCGCGT
ATTTCGTCTCGCTCAGGCGCAATCACGAATGAATAACGGTTTGGTTGATGCGAGTGATTTTGATGACGAG
CGTAATGGCTGGCCTGTTGAACAAGTCTGGAAAGAAATGCATAAGCTTTTGCCATTCTCACCGGATTCAG
TCGTCACTCATGGTGATTTCTCACTTGATAACCTTATTTTTGACGAGGGGAAATTAATAGGTTGTATTGA
TGTTGGACGAGTCGGAATCGCAGACCGATACCAGGATCTTGCCATCCTATGGAACTGCCTCGGTGAGTTT
TCTCCTTCATTACAGAAACGGCTTTTTCAAAAATATGGTATTGATAATCCTGATATGAATAAATTGCAGT
TTCATTTGATGCTCGATGAGTTTTTCTAATCAGAATTGGTTAATTGGTTGTAACACTGGCAGAGCATTAC
GCTGACTTGACGGGAGGATCTCTGAAGACTCTCGAGCTGCAGGACTCACAGCTCCTCGGATCTTTGATCG
GGCACGTAAGAGGTTCCAACTTTCACCATAATGAAATAAGATCACTACCGGGCGTATTTTTTGAGTTATC
GAGATTTTCAGGAGCTAAGGAAGCTAAAATGGAGAAAAAAATCACTGGATATACCACCGTTGATATATCC
CAATGGCATCGTAAAGAACATTTTGAGGCATTTCAGTCAGTTGCTCAATGTACCTATAACCAGACCGTTC
AGCTGGATATTACGGCCTTTTTAAAGACCGTAAAGAAAAATAAGCACAAGTTTTATCCGGCCTTTATTCA
CATTCTTGCCCGCCTGATGAATGCTCATCCGGAATTTCGTATGGCAATGAAAGACGGTGAGCTGGTGATA
TGGGATAGTGTTCACCCTTGTTACACCGTTTTCCATGAGCAAACTGAAACGTTTTCATCGCTCTGGAGTG
AATACCACGACGATTTCCGGCAGTTTCTACACATATATTCGCAAGATGTGGCGTGTTACGGTGAAAACCT
GGCCTATTTCCCTAAAGGGTTTATTGAGAATATGTTTTTCGTCTCAGCCAATCCCTGGGTGAGTTTCACC
AGTTTTGATTTAAACGTGGCCAATATGGACAACTTCTTCGCCCCCGTTTTCACCATGGGCAAATATTATA
CGCAAGGCGACAAGGTGCTGATGCCGCTGGCGATTCAGGTTCATCATGCCGTTTGTGATGGCTTCCATGT
CGGCAGAATGCTTAATGAATTACAACAGTACTGCGATGAGTGGCAGGGCGGGGCGTAATTTGATATCGAG
CTCGCTTGGACTCCTGTTGATAGATCCAGTAATGACCTCAGAACTCCATCTGGATTTGTTCAGAACGCTC
GGTTGCCGCCGGGCGTTTTTTATTGGTGAGAATCCAAGCCTCGGATCTAGCAGTTCAACCTGTTGATAGT
ACGTACTAAGCTCTCATGTTTCACGTACTAAGCTCTCATGTTTAACGTACTAAGCTCTCATGTTTAACGA
ACTAAACCCTCATGGCTAACGTACTAAGCTCTCATGGCTAACGTACTAAGCTCTCATGTTTCACGTACTA
AGCTCTCATGTTTGAACAATAAAATTAATATAAATCAGCAACTTAAATAGCCTCTAAGGTTTTAAGTTTT
ATAAGAAAAAAAAGAATATATAAGGCTTTTAAAGCTTTTAAGGTTTAACGGTTGTGGACAACAAGCCAGG
GATGTAACGCACTGAGAAGCCCTTAGAGCCTCTCAAAGCAATTTTGAGTGACACAGGAACACTTAACGGC
TGACATGGGAATTAGCCATGGGCCCGTGCGAATCACGGATCTCCCGATCAAGAATTGCCATTATCAACAA
GTTTGTACAAAAAAGCAGGCTCCGAATTGGTATCACGAGGCAGAATTTCAGATAAAAAAAATCCTTAGCT
TTCGCTAAGGATCTGAAGTGGAATTCATGA
