>Addgene plasmid #26182 | pMLLCK-J72037 | addgene partial sequence | sequence record 32300 | 26182 with Kan-R (5' ATCGCGAGCCCATTTATACC 3')
ATCGCGGCCTGGAGCAAGACGTTTCCCGTTGAATATGGCTCATAACACCCCTTGTATTACTGTTTATGTA
AGCAGACAGTTTTATTGTTCATGATGATATATTTTTATCTTGTGCAATGTAACATCAGAGATTTTGAGAC
ACAACGTGGCTTTGTTGAATAAATCGAACTTTTGCTGAGTTGAAGGATCAGCAGATCCGATCAACCACTT
TGTACAAGAAAGCTGGGTCGAATTGATTACCGCCTTTGAGTGAGCTGATACCGCTCGCCGCAGCCGAACG
ACCGAGCGCAGCGAGTCAGTGAGCGAGGAAGCCTGAGGAGCGAGTTAGGATCCTTAAGAGGTCAGTTTGT
CGTGAACCTGTTTGCAAACCTGTTCGATTTCACGGATTTCACCACGTTTGTATTCCAGCTGTTCTTCCAG
CAGCATGATCAGAGATTCACGAGACTGGTGCGGACGGTATTCGTTCAGCAGGTGGTGGATGTTAACCAGG
ATGGTACGGATGTTTTCAACTTTACGTTCGTACATGTCCGGGTTGATAGACAGAACACCGATCAGTTCCA
GGTAGTTCAGCAGCAGAGATTTCAGCAGTTTACGCAGTTCCTGGATTTTGTACTGGTAGTTGGTAGATTC
GTTTTCGGTAGATTTTTTCATAGATCTCATGAATTCCACTTCAGATCCTTAGCGAAAGCTAAGGATTTTT
TTTATCTGAAATTCTGCCTCGTGATACCAATTCGGAGCCTGCTTTTTTGTACAAACTTGTTGATAATGGC
AATTCTTGATCGGGAGATCCGTGATTCGCACGGGCCCATGGCTAATTCCCATGTCAGCCGTTAAGTGTTC
CTGT
